Addgene plasmid #32702: pMSCV-loxp-dsRed-loxp-eGFP-Puro-WPRE
Purpose: Conditional overexpression vector. Deletion of dsRed by Cre recombinase results in the rapid loss of dsRed and the activation of your gene fused to eGFP expression.
Depositing lab: Hans Clevers. Depositing organization: Hubrecht Institute. Publication: Controlled gene expression in primary Lgr5 organoid cultures. Koo BK, Stange DE, Sato T, Karthaus W, Farin HF, Huch M, van Es JH, Clevers H. Nat Methods. 2011 Dec 4. doi: 10.1038/nmeth.1802. PubMed 22138822.
Backbone
  Vector backbone: MSCV
  Backbone manufacturer: Clontech
  Backbone size w/o insert (bp): 6295
  Modifications to backbone: loxp-dsRed-loxp-MCS-eGFP seq is inserted.
  Vector type: Mammalian Expression, Retroviral, Cre/Lox
  Selectable markers: Puromycin
Growth in bacteria
  Bacterial resistance: Ampicillin, 100 μg/mL
  Growth temperature: 37°C
  Growth strain: Stbl3
  Growth instructions: The depositor notes that XL1-Blue is also ok for general purpose use.
  Copy number: Unknown
Gene/Insert
  Gene/Insert name: eGFP
  Insert size (bp): 720
  Cloning method: Ligation Independent Cloning
  Sequencing primers: 5′ CTCCCACAACGAGGACTACAC
Terms and licenses: Academic/Nonprofit Terms; Industry Terms: Not Available to Industry
How to cite: pMSCV-loxp-dsRed-loxp-eGFP-Puro-WPRE was a gift from Hans Clevers (Addgene plasmid # 32702 ; http://n2t.net/addgene:32702 ; RRID:Addgene_32702)
