[The description below was written by a language model from this plasmid's Addgene catalogue record and pLannotate feature annotations shown in this document.]
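Description:
pMSCV-loxp-dsRed-loxp-eGFP-Puro-WPRE is a gammaretroviral, Cre-dependent conditional overexpression vector built on the Clontech MSCV backbone. The sequenced record is 8,467 nt. The bacterial portion carries a high-copy ColE1/pUC-type origin and an ampicillin resistance gene with its own promoter, along with non-functional remnants of lac, rop, bom, tetracycline resistance and env sequences left over from earlier vector construction. The viral portion is bounded by murine embryonic stem cell virus 5′ and 3′ LTRs and includes the Ψ packaging signal and a truncated, start-codon-less gag segment. This allows the transcript to be packaged into retroviral particles when the viral proteins are supplied in trans, and then integrated into target cells.

No separate internal promoter is annotated upstream of the switch cassette, so it is presumably transcribed from the 5′ LTR. The cassette consists of a DsRed-Express2 coding sequence flanked by two loxP sites in the same orientation, followed by a cloning site and EGFP. Before recombination, transduced cells express the red reporter. Cre excises the floxed dsRed, so red fluorescence is lost and the downstream reading frame is activated. A gene of interest cloned into the multiple cloning site is then produced as a fusion to EGFP. As deposited, the vector carries only EGFP, with no gene inserted.

Downstream, a mouse PGK promoter drives puromycin N-acetyltransferase for selection of transduced mammalian cells independently of Cre status, and a WPRE ahead of the 3′ LTR enhances transcript expression. The associated publication describes controlled gene expression in primary Lgr5 organoid cultures, where the red-to-green switch reports both transduction and induction.
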