Features (pLannotate 1.2.2; 23 found; start..end, strand, type, name):
      1..517     +  LTR            5' LTR: 5' long terminal repeat from murine embryonic stem cell virus
    581..922     +  misc_feature   MESV Ψ: packaging signal of murine embryonic stem cell virus
    989..1405    +  CDS            gag (truncated): truncated Moloney murine leukemia virus (MMLV) gag gene lacking the start codon
   1439..1472    +  protein_bind   loxP: Cre-mediated recombination occurs in the 8-bp core sequence (GCATACAT). Cre recombinase
   1507..2184    +  CDS            DsRed-Express2: noncytotoxic tetrameric variant of DsRed fluorescent protein (Strack et al., 2008) mammalian codon-optimized
   2209..2242    +  protein_bind   loxP: Cre-mediated recombination occurs in the 8-bp core sequence (GCATACAT). Cre recombinase
   2299..3018    +  CDS            EGFP: the original enhanced GFP (Yang et al., 1996) mammalian codon-optimized
   3028..3527    +  promoter       PGK promoter: mouse phosphoglycerate kinase 1 promoter
   3548..4147    +  CDS            PuroR: puromycin N-acetyltransferase; pac from Streptomyces alboniger; confers resistance to puromycin
   4217..4805    +  misc_feature   WPRE: woodchuck hepatitis virus posttranscriptional regulatory element
   4862..5376    +  LTR            3' LTR: 3' long terminal repeat from murine embryonic stem cell virus
   5538..5554    -  protein_bind   lac operator: The lac repressor binds to the lac operator to inhibit transcription in E. coli. This inhibition can be relieved by adding lactose or isopropyl-β-D-thiogalactopyranoside (IPTG). lac repressor encoded by lacI
   5562..5592    -  promoter       lac promoter: promoter for the E. coli lac operon
   5607..5628    -  protein_bind   CAP binding site: CAP binding activates transcription in the presence of cAMP. E. coli catabolite activator protein
   5641..5733    -  CDS            lacI (fragment): lac repressor; lacI; The lac repressor binds to the lac operator to inhibit transcription in E. coli. This inhibition can be relieved by adding lactose or isopropyl-β-D-thiogalactopyranoside (IPTG).
   5916..6504    -  rep_origin     ori: high-copy-number ColE1/pMB1/pBR322/pUC origin of replication
   6675..7535    -  CDS            AmpR: β-lactamase; bla; confers resistance to ampicillin, carbenicillin, and related antibiotics
   7536..7640    -  promoter       AmpR promoter: bla
   7735..7770    +  CDS            rop (fragment): Rop protein, which maintains plasmids at low copy number; rop
   7872..7971    +  misc_feature   bom (fragment): basis of mobility region from pBR322
   7977..8126    -  CDS            lacZα (fragment): LacZα fragment of β-galactosidase; lacZ fragment
   8126..8327    -  CDS            TcR (fragment): tetracycline efflux protein; tet; confers resistance to tetracycline
   8328..8426    +  CDS            env (fragment): murine leukemia virus gPr80 envelope polyprotein precursor; env; proteolytically cleaved into gp70SU and p15TM subunits
>Addgene plasmid #32702 | pMSCV-loxp-dsRed-loxp-eGFP-Puro-WPRE | addgene full sequence | sequence record 242025 | Addgene NGS Result
AATGAAAGACCCCACCTGTAGGTTTGGCAAGCTAGCTTAAGTAACGCCATTTTGCAAGGCATGGAAAATA
CATAACTGAGAATAGAGAAGTTCAGATCAAGGTTAGGAACAGAGAGACAGCAGAATATGGGCCAAACAGG
ATATCTGTGGTAAGCAGTTCCTGCCCCGGCTCAGGGCCAAGAACAGATGGTCCCCAGATGCGGTCCCGCC
CTCAGCAGTTTCTAGAGAACCATCAGATGTTTCCAGGGTGCCCCAAGGACCTGAAATGACCCTGTGCCTT
ATTTGAACTAACCAATCAGTTCGCTTCTCGCTTCTGTTCGCGCGCTTCTGCTCCCCGAGCTCAATAAAAG
AGCCCACAACCCCTCACTCGGCGCGCCAGTCCTCCGATAGACTGCGTCGCCCGGGTACCCGTATTCCCAA
TAAAGCCTCTTGCTGTTTGCATCCGAATCGTGGACTCGCTGATCCTTGGGAGGGTCTCCTCAGATTGATT
GACTGCCCACCTCGGGGGTCTTTCATTTGGAGGTTCCACCGAGATTTGGAGACCCCTGCCCAGGGACCAC
CGACCCCCCCGCCGGGAGGTAAGCTGGCCAGCGGTCGTTTCGTGTCTGTCTCTGTCTTTGTGCGTGTTTG
TGCCGGCATCTAATGTTTGCGCCTGCGTCTGTACTAGTTAGCTAACTAGCTCTGTATCTGGCGGACCCGT
GGTGGAACTGACGAGTTCTGAACACCCGGCCGCAACCCTGGGAGACGTCCCAGGGACTTTGGGGGCCGTT
TTTGTGGCCCGACCTGAGGAAGGGAGTCGATGTGGAATCCGACCCCGTCAGGATATGTGGTTCTGGTAGG
AGACGAGAACCTAAAACAGTTCCCGCCTCCGTCTGAATTTTTGCTTTCGGTTTGGAACCGAAGCCGCGCG
TCTTGTCTGCTGCAGCGCTGCAGCATCGTTCTGTGTTGTCTCTGTCTGACTGTGTTTCTGTATTTGTCTG
AAAATTAGGGCCAGACTGTTACCACTCCCTTAAGTTTGACCTTAGGTCACTGGAAAGATGTCGAGCGGAT
CGCTCACAACCAGTCGGTAGATGTCAAGAAGAGACGTTGGGTTACCTTCTGCTCTGCAGAATGGCCAACC
TTTAACGTCGGATGGCCGCGAGACGGCACCTTTAACCGAGACCTCATCACCCAGGTTAAGATCAAGGTCT
TTTCACCTGGCCCGCATGGACACCCAGACCAGGTCCCCTACATCGTGACCTGGGAAGCCTTGGCTTTTGA
CCCCCCTCCCTGGGTCAAGCCCTTTGTACACCCTAAGCCTCCGCCTCCTCTTCCTCCATCCGCCCCGTCT
CTCCCCCTTGAACCTCCTCGTTCGACCCCGCCTCGATCCTCCCTTTATCCAGCCCTCACTCCTTCTCTAG
GCGCCGGAATTAGATCACTAGTCCAGTGTGGTGGAATTATAACTTCGTATAGCATACATTATACGAAGTT
ATAATTCTGCAGATATCCAGCACAGTGGCGGCCACCATGGATAGCACTGAGAACGTCATCAAGCCCTTCA
TGCGCTTCAAGGTGCACATGGAGGGCTCCGTGAACGGCCACGAGTTCGAGATCGAGGGCGAGGGCGAGGG
CAAGCCCTACGAGGGCACCCAGACCGCCAAGCTGCAGGTGACCAAGGGCGGCCCCCTGCCCTTCGCCTGG
GACATCCTGTCCCCCCAGTTCCAGTACGGCTCCAAGGTGTACGTGAAGCACCCCGCCGACATCCCCGACT
ACAAGAAGCTGTCCTTCCCCGAGGGCTTCAAGTGGGAGCGCGTGATGAACTTCGAGGACGGCGGCGTGGT
GACCGTGACCCAGGACTCCTCCCTGCAGGACGGCACCTTCATCTACCACGTGAAGTTCATCGGCGTGAAC
TTCCCCTCCGACGGCCCCGTAATGCAGAAGAAGACTCTGGGCTGGGAGCCCTCCACCGAGCGCCTGTACC
CCCGCGACGGCGTGCTGAAGGGCGAGATCCACAAGGCGCTGAAGCTGAAGGGCGGCGGCCACTACCTGGT
GGAGTTCAAGTCAATCTACATGGCCAAGAAGCCCGTGAAGCTGCCCGGCTACTACTACGTGGACTCCAAG
CTGGACATCACCTCCCACAACGAGGACTACACCGTGGTGGAGCAGTACGAGCGCGCCGAGGCCCGCCACC
ACCTGTTCCAGTAGAGCTAGCTGAATAAGGCCGCTCGAATAACTTCGTATAGCATACATTATACGAAGTT
ATTCGAGTCTAGAGGGCCCGTTAGATCTCTCGAGGTTAACGAATTCGACTACGCCACCATGGTGAGCAAG
GGCGAGGAGCTGTTCACCGGGGTGGTGCCCATCCTGGTCGAGCTGGACGGCGACGTAAACGGCCACAAGT
TCAGCGTGTCCGGCGAGGGCGAGGGCGATGCCACCTACGGCAAGCTGACCCTGAAGTTCATCTGCACCAC
CGGCAAGCTGCCCGTGCCCTGGCCCACCCTCGTGACCACCCTGACCTACGGCGTGCAGTGCTTCAGCCGC
TACCCCGACCACATGAAGCAGCACGACTTCTTCAAGTCCGCCATGCCCGAAGGCTACGTCCAGGAGCGCA
CCATCTTCTTCAAGGACGACGGCAACTACAAGACCCGCGCCGAGGTGAAGTTCGAGGGCGACACCCTGGT
GAACCGCATCGAGCTGAAGGGCATCGACTTCAAGGAGGACGGCAACATCCTGGGGCACAAGCTGGAGTAC
AACTACAACAGCCACAACGTCTATATCATGGCCGACAAGCAGAAGAACGGCATCAAGGTGAACTTCAAGA
TCCGCCACAACATCGAGGACGGCAGCGTGCAGCTCGCCGACCACTACCAGCAGAACACCCCCATCGGCGA
CGGCCCCGTGCTGCTGCCCGACAACCACTACCTGAGCACCCAGTCCGCCCTGAGCAAAGACCCCAACGAG
AAGCGCGATCACATGGTCCTGCTGGAGTTCGTGACCGCCGCCGGGATCACTCTCGGCATGGACGAGCTGT
ACAAGTAAAATTCTACCGGGTAGGGGAGGCGCTTTTCCCAAGGCAGTCTGGAGCATGCGCTTTAGCAGCC
CCGCTGGGCACTTGGCGCTACACAAGTGGCCTCTGGCCTCGCACACATTCCACATCCACCGGTAGGCGCC
AACCGGCTCCGTTCTTTGGTGGCCCCTTCGCGCCACCTTCTACTCCTCCCCTAGTCAGGAAGTTCCCCCC
CGCCCCGCAGCTCGCGTCGTGCAGGACGTGACAAATGGAAGTAGCACGTCTCACTAGTCTCGTGCAGATG
GACAGCACCGCTGAGCAATGGAAGCGGGTAGGCCTTTGGGGCAGCGGCCAATAGCAGCTTTGCTCCTTCG
CTTTCTGGGCTCAGAGGCTGGGAAGGGGTGGGTCCGGGGGCGGGCTCAGGGGCGGGCTCAGGGGCGGGGC
GGGCGCCCGAAGGTCCTCCGGAGGCCCGGCATTCTGCACGCTTCAAAAGCGCACGTCTGCCGCGCTGTTC
TCCTCTTCCTCATCTCCGGGCCTTTCGACCTGCAGCCCAAGCTTACCATGACCGAGTACAAGCCCACGGT
GCGCCTCGCCACCCGCGACGACGTCCCCAGGGCCGTACGCACCCTCGCCGCCGCGTTCGCCGACTACCCC
GCCACGCGCCACACCGTCGATCCGGACCGCCACATCGAGCGGGTCACCGAGCTGCAAGAACTCTTCCTCA
CGCGCGTCGGGCTCGACATCGGCAAGGTGTGGGTCGCGGACGACGGCGCCGCGGTGGCGGTCTGGACCAC
GCCGGAGAGCGTCGAAGCGGGGGCGGTGTTCGCCGAGATCGGCCCGCGCATGGCCGAGTTGAGCGGTTCC
CGGCTGGCCGCGCAGCAACAGATGGAAGGCCTCCTGGCGCCGCACCGGCCCAAGGAGCCCGCGTGGTTCC
TGGCCACCGTCGGCGTCTCGCCCGACCACCAGGGCAAGGGTCTGGGCAGCGCCGTCGTGCTCCCCGGAGT
GGAGGCGGCCGAGCGCGCCGGGGTGCCCGCCTTCCTGGAGACCTCCGCGCCCCGCAACCTCCCCTTCTAC
GAGCGGCTCGGCTTCACCGTCACCGCCGACGTCGAGGTGCCCGAAGGACCGCGCACCTGGTGCATGACCC
GCAAGCCCGGTGCCTGACGCCCGCCCCACGACCCGCAGCGCCCGACCGAAAGGAGCGCACGACCCCATGC
ATCGATAATTCCCGATAATCAACCTCTGGATTACAAAATTTGTGAAAGATTGACTGGTATTCTTAACTAT
GTTGCTCCTTTTACGCTATGTGGATACGCTGCTTTAATGCCTTTGTATCATGCTATTGCTTCCCGTATGG
CTTTCATTTTCTCCTCCTTGTATAAATCCTGGTTGCTGTCTCTTTATGAGGAGTTGTGGCCCGTTGTCAG
GCAACGTGGCGTGGTGTGCACTGTGTTTGCTGACGCAACCCCCACTGGTTGGGGCATTGCCACCACCTGT
CAGCTCCTTTCCGGGACTTTCGCTTTCCCCCTCCCTATTGCCACGGCGGAACTCATCGCCGCCTGCCTTG
CCCGCTGCTGGACAGGGGCTCGGCTGTTGGGCACTGACAATTCCGTGGTGTTGTCGGGGAAATCATCGTC
CTTTCCTTGGCTGCTCGCCTGTGTTGCCACCTGGATTCTGCGCGGGACGTCCTTCTGCTACGTCCCTTCG
GCCCTCAATCCAGCGGACCTTCCTTCCCGCGGCCTGCTGCCGGCTCTGCGGCCTCTTCCGCGTCTTCGCC
TTCGCCCTCAGACGAGTCGGATCTCCCTTTGGGCCGCCTCCCCGCATCGGGAATTATCGATAAAATAAAA
GATTTTATTTAGTCTCCAGAAAAAGGGGGGAATGAAAGACCCCACCTGTAGGTTTGGCAAGCTAGCTTAA
GTAACGCCATTTTGCAAGGCATGGAAAATACATAACTGAGAATAGAGAAGTTCAGATCAAGGTTAGGAAC
AGAGAGACAGCAGAATATGGGCCAAACAGGATATCTGTGGTAAGCAGTTCCTGCCCCGGCTCAGGGCCAA
GAACAGATGGTCCCCAGATGCGGTCCCGCCCTCAGCAGTTTCTAGAGAACCATCAGATGTTTCCAGGGTG
CCCCAAGGACCTGAAATGACCCTGTGCCTTATTTGAACTAACCAATCAGTTCGCTTCTCGCTTCTGTTCG
CGCGCTTCTGCTCCCCGAGCTCAATAAAAGAGCCCACAACCCCTCACTCGGCGCGCCAGTCCTCCGATAG
ACTGCGTCGCCCGGGTACCCGTGTATCCAATAAACCCTCTTGCAGTTGCATCCGACTTGTGGTCTCGCTG
TTCCTTGGGAGGGTCTCCTCTGAGTGATTGACTACCCGTCAGCGGGGGTCTTTCATGGGTAACAGTTTCT
TGAAGTTGGAGAACAACATTCTGAGGGTAGGAGTCGAATATTAAGTAATCCTGACTCAATTAGCCACTGT
TTTGAATCCACATACTCCAATACTCCTGAAATAGTTCATTATGGACAGCGCAGAAAGAGCTGGGGAGAAT
TGTGAAATTGTTATCCGCTCACAATTCCACACAACATACGAGCCGGAAGCATAAAGTGTAAAGCCTGGGG
TGCCTAATGAGTGAGCTAACTCACATTAATTGCGTTGCGCTCACTGCCCGCTTTCCAGTCGGGAAACCTG
TCGTGCCAGCTGCATTAATGAATCGGCCAACGCGCGGGGAGAGGCGGTTTGCGTATTGGGCGCTCTTCCG
CTTCCTCGCTCACTGACTCGCTGCGCTCGGTCGTTCGGCTGCGGCGAGCGGTATCAGCTCACTCAAAGGC
GGTAATACGGTTATCCACAGAATCAGGGGATAACGCAGGAAAGAACATGTGAGCAAAAGGCCAGCAAAAG
GCCAGGAACCGTAAAAAGGCCGCGTTGCTGGCGTTTTTCCATAGGCTCCGCCCCCCTGACGAGCATCACA
AAAATCGACGCTCAAGTCAGAGGTGGCGAAACCCGACAGGACTATAAAGATACCAGGCGTTTCCCCCTGG
AAGCTCCCTCGTGCGCTCTCCTGTTCCGACCCTGCCGCTTACCGGATACCTGTCCGCCTTTCTCCCTTCG
GGAAGCGTGGCGCTTTCTCATAGCTCACGCTGTAGGTATCTCAGTTCGGTGTAGGTCGTTCGCTCCAAGC
TGGGCTGTGTGCACGAACCCCCCGTTCAGCCCGACCGCTGCGCCTTATCCGGTAACTATCGTCTTGAGTC
CAACCCGGTAAGACACGACTTATCGCCACTGGCAGCAGCCACTGGTAACAGGATTAGCAGAGCGAGGTAT
GTAGGCGGTGCTACAGAGTTCTTGAAGTGGTGGCCTAACTACGGCTACACTAGAAGAACAGTATTTGGTA
TCTGCGCTCTGCTGAAGCCAGTTACCTTCGGAAAAAGAGTTGGTAGCTCTTGATCCGGCAAACAAACCAC
CGCTGGTAGCGGTGGTTTTTTTGTTTGCAAGCAGCAGATTACGCGCAGAAAAAAAGGATCTCAAGAAGAT
CCTTTGATCTTTTCTACGGGGTCTGACGCTCAGTGGAACGAAAACTCACGTTAAGGGATTTTGGTCATGA
GATTATCAAAAAGGATCTTCACCTAGATCCTTTTAAATTAAAAATGAAGTTTTAAATCAATCTAAAGTAT
ATATGAGTAAACTTGGTCTGACAGTTACCAATGCTTAATCAGTGAGGCACCTATCTCAGCGATCTGTCTA
TTTCGTTCATCCATAGTTGCCTGACTCCCCGTCGTGTAGATAACTACGATACGGGAGGGCTTACCATCTG
GCCCCAGTGCTGCAATGATACCGCGAGACCCACGCTCACCGGCTCCAGATTTATCAGCAATAAACCAGCC
AGCCGGAAGGGCCGAGCGCAGAAGTGGTCCTGCAACTTTATCCGCCTCCATCCAGTCTATTAATTGTTGC
CGGGAAGCTAGAGTAAGTAGTTCGCCAGTTAATAGTTTGCGCAACGTTGTTGCCATTGCTACAGGCATCG
TGGTGTCACGCTCGTCGTTTGGTATGGCTTCATTCAGCTCCGGTTCCCAACGATCAAGGCGAGTTACATG
ATCCCCCATGTTGTGCAAAAAAGCGGTTAGCTCCTTCGGTCCTCCGATCGTTGTCAGAAGTAAGTTGGCC
GCAGTGTTATCACTCATGGTTATGGCAGCACTGCATAATTCTCTTACTGTCATGCCATCCGTAAGATGCT
TTTCTGTGACTGGTGAGTACTCAACCAAGTCATTCTGAGAATAGTGTATGCGGCGACCGAGTTGCTCTTG
CCCGGCGTCAATACGGGATAATACCGCGCCACATAGCAGAACTTTAAAAGTGCTCATCATTGGAAAACGT
TCTTCGGGGCGAAAACTCTCAAGGATCTTACCGCTGTTGAGATCCAGTTCGATGTAACCCACTCGTGCAC
CCAACTGATCTTCAGCATCTTTTACTTTCACCAGCGTTTCTGGGTGAGCAAAAACAGGAAGGCAAAATGC
CGCAAAAAAGGGAATAAGGGCGACACGGAAATGTTGAATACTCATACTCTTCCTTTTTCAATATTATTGA
AGCATTTATCAGGGTTATTGTCTCATGAGCGGATACATATTTGAATGTATTTAGAAAAATAAACAAATAG
GGGTTCCGCGCACATTTCCCCGAAAAGTGCCACCTGACGTCTAAGAAACCATTATTATCATGACATTAAC
CTATAAAAATAGGCGTATCACGAGGCCCTTTCGTCTCGCGCGTTTCGGTGATGACGGTGAAAACCTCTGA
CACATGCAGCTCCCGGAGACGGTCACAGCTTGTCTGTAAGCGGATGCCGGGAGCAGACAAGCCCGTCAGG
GCGCGTCAGCGGGTGTTGGCGGGTGTCGGGGCTGGCTTAACTATGCGGCATCAGAGCAGATTGTACTGAG
AGTGCACCATATGCGGTGTGAAATACCGCACAGATGCGTAAGGAGAAAATACCGCATCAGGCGCCATTCG
CCATTCAGGCTGCGCAACTGTTGGGAAGGGCGATCGGTGCGGGCCTCTTCGCTATTACGCCAGCTGGCGA
AAGGGGGATGTGCTGCAAGGCGATTAAGTTGGGTAACGCCAGGGTTTTCCCAGTCACGACGTTGTAAAAC
GACGGCGCAAGGAATGGTGCATGCAAGGAGATGGCGCCCAACAGTCCCCCGGCCACGGGGCCTGCCACCA
TACCCACGCCGAAACAAGCGCTCATGAGCCCGAAGTGGCGAGCCCGATCTTCCCCATCGGTGATGTCGGC
GATATAGGCGCCAGCAACCGCACCTGTGGCGCCGGTGATGCCGGCCACGATGCGTCCGGCGTAGAGGCGA
TTAGTCCAATTTGTTAAAGACAGGATATCAGTGGTCCAGGCTCTAGTTTTGACTCAACAATATCACCAGC
TGAAGCCTATAGAGTACGAGCCATAGATAAAATAAAAGATTTTATTTAGTCTCCAGAAAAAGGGGGG
