>Addgene plasmid #32702 | pMSCV-loxp-dsRed-loxp-eGFP-Puro-WPRE | addgene partial sequence | sequence record 79371 | pLXSN-5
CACTCCTTCTCTAGGCGCCGGAATTAGATCACTAGTCCAGTGTGGTGGAATTATAACTTCGTATAGCATA
CATTATACGAAGTTATAATTCTGCAGATATCCAGCACAGTGGCGGCCACCATGGATAGCACTGAGAACGT
CATCAAGCCCTTCATGCGCTTCAAGGTGCACATGGAGGGCTCCGTGAACGGCCACGAGTTCGAGATCGAG
GGCGAGGGCGAGGGCAAGCCCTACGAGGGCACCCAGACCGCCAAGCTGCAGGTGACCAAGGGCGGCCCCC
TGCCCTTCGCCTGGGACATCCTGTCCCCCCAGTTCCAGTACGGCTCCAAGGTGTACGTGAAGCACCCCGC
CGACATCCCCGACTACAAGAAGCTGTCCTTCCCCGAGGGCTTCAAGTGGGAGCGCGTGATGAACTTCGAG
GACGGCGGCGTGGTGACCGTGACCCAGGACTCCTCCCTGCAGGACGGCACCTTCATCTACCACGTGAAGT
TCATCGGCGTGAACTTCCCCTCCGACGGCCCCGTAATGCAGAAGAAGACTCTGGGCTGGGAGCCCTCCAC
CGAGCGCCTGTACCCCCGCGACGGCGTGCTGAAGGGCGAGATCCACAAGGCGCTGAAGCTGAAGGGCGGC
GGCCACTACCTGGTGGAGTTCAAGTCAATCTACATGGCCAAGAAGCCCGTGAAGCTGCCCGGCTACTACT
ACGTGGACTCCAAGCTGGACATCACCTCCCACAACGAGGACTACACCGTGGTGGAGCAGTACGAGCGCGC
CGAGGCCCGCCACCACCTGTTCCAGTAGAGCTAGCTGAAT
