>Addgene plasmid #32702 | pMSCV-loxp-dsRed-loxp-eGFP-Puro-WPRE | addgene partial sequence | sequence record 79396 | MSCV_C_rev2 5'-ggccagaggccacttgtgtagcgcc-3'
AAGCGCATGCTCCAGACTGCCTTGGGAAAAGCGCCTCCCCTACCCGGTAGAATTTTACTTGTACAGCTCG
TCCATGCCGAGAGTGATCCCGGCGGCGGTCACGAACTCCAGCAGGACCATGTGATCGCGCTTCTCGTTGG
GGTCTTTGCTCAGGGCGGACTGGGTGCTCAGGTAGTGGTTGTCGGGCAGCAGCACGGGGCCGTCGCCGAT
GGGGGTGTTCTGCTGGTAGTGGTCGGCGAGCTGCACGCTGCCGTCCTCGATGTTGTGGCGGATCTTGAAG
TTCACCTTGATGCCGTTCTTCTGCTTGTCGGCCATGATATAGACGTTGTGGCTGTTGTAGTTGTACTCCA
GCTTGTGCCCCAGGATGTTGCCGTCCTCCTTGAAGTCGATGCCCTTCAGCTCGATGCGGTTCACCAGGGT
GTCGCCCTCGAACTTCACCTCGGCGCGGGTCTTGTAGTTGCCGTCGTCCTTGAAGAAGATGGTGCGCTCC
TGGACGTAGCCTTCGGGCATGGCGGACTTGAAGAAGTCGTGCTGCTTCATGTGGTCGGGGTAGCGGCTGA
AGCACTGCACGCCGTAGGTCAGGGTGGTCACGAGGGTGGGCCAGGGCACGGGCAGCTTGCCGGTGGTGCA
GATGAACTTCAGGGTCAGCTTGCCGTAGGTGGCATCGCCCTCGCCCTCGCCGGACACGCTGAACTTGTGG
CCGTTTACGTCGCCGTCCAGCTCGACCA
