>Addgene plasmid #32702 | pMSCV-loxp-dsRed-loxp-eGFP-Puro-WPRE | addgene partial sequence | sequence record 152959 | DsRed1-C 5'-AGCTGGACATCACCTCCCACAACG-3'
AGCGCGCCGAGGCCCGCCACCACCTGTTCCAGTAGAGCTAGCTGAATAAGGCCGCTCGAATAACTTCGTA
TAGCATACATTATACGAAGTTATTCGAGTCTAGAGGGCCCGTTAGATCTCTCGAGGTTAACGAATTCGAC
TACGCCACCATGGTGAGCAAGGGCGAGGAGCTGTTCACCGGGGTGGTGCCCATCCTGGTCGAGCTGGACG
GCGACGTAAACGGCCACAAGTTCAGCGTGTCCGGCGAGGGCGAGGGCGATGCCACCTACGGCAAGCTGAC
CCTGAAGTTCATCTGCACCACCGGCAAGCTGCCCGTGCCCTGGCCCACCCTCGTGACCACCCTGACCTAC
GGCGTGCAGTGCTTCAGCCGCTACCCCGACCACATGAAGCAGCACGACTTCTTCAAGTCCGCCATGCCCG
AAGGCTACGTCCAGGAGCGCACCATCTTCTTCAAGGACGACGGCAACTACAAGACCCGCGCCGAGGTGAA
GTTCGAGGGCGACACCCTGGTGAACCGCATCGAGCTGAAGGGCATCGACTTCAAGGAGGACGGCAACATC
CTGGGGCACAAGCTGGAGTACAACTACAACAGCCACAACGTCTATATCATGGCCGACAAGCAGAAGAACG
GCATCAAGGTGAACTTCAAGATCCGCCACAACATCGAGGACGGCAGCGTGCAGCTCGCCGACCACTACCA
GCAGAACACCCCCATCGGCGACGGCCCCGTGCTGCTGCCCGACAACCACTACCTGAGCACCCAGTCCGCC
CTGAGCAAAGACCCCAACGAGAAGCGCGATCACATGGTCCTGCTGGA
